>Addgene plasmid #103209 | LSB-hsa-miR-1296-5p | depositor full sequence | sequence record 195467 | Full Sequence
AATTGAGGGGATAACGCAGGAAAGAACATGTGAGCAAAAGGCCAGCAAAAGGCCAGGAACCGTAAAAAGG
CCGCGTTGCTGGCGTTTTTCCATAGGCTCCGCCCCCCTGACGAGCATCACAAAAATCGACGCTCAAGTCA
GAGGTGGCGAAACCCGACAGGACTATAAAGATACCAGGCGTTTCCCCCTGGAAGCTCCCTCGTGCGCTCT
CCTGTTCCGACCCTGCCGCTTACCGGATACCTGTCCGCCTTTCTCCCTTCGGGAAGCGTGGCGCTTTCTC
ATAGCTCACGCTGTAGGTATCTCAGTTCGGTGTAGGTCGTTCGCTCCAAGCTGGGCTGTGTGCACGAACC
CCCCGTTCAGCCCGACCGCTGCGCCTTATCCGGTAACTATCGTCTTGAGTCCAACCCGGTAAGACACGAC
TTATCGCCACTGGCAGCAGCCACTGGTAACAGGATTAGCAGAGCGAGGTATGTAGGCGGTGCTACAGAGT
TCTTGAAGTGGTGGCCTAACTACGGCTACACTAGAAGAACAGTATTTGGTATCTGCGCTCTGCTGAAGCC
AGTTACCTTCGGAAAAAGAGTTGGTAGCTCTTGATCCGGCAAACAAACCACCGCTGGTAGCGGTGGTTTT
TTTGTTTGCAAGCAGCAGATTACGCGCAGAAAAAAAGGATCTCAAGAAGATCCTTTGATCTTTTCTACGG
GGTCTGACGCTCAGTGGAACGAAAACTCACGTTAAGGGATTTTGGTCATGAGATTATCAAAAAGGATCTT
CACCTAGATCCTTTTAAATTAAAAATGAAGTTTTAAATCAATCTAAAGTATATATGAGTAAACTTGGTCT
GACAGTTACCAATGCTTAATCAGTGAGGCACCTATCTCAGCGATCTGTCTATTTCGTTCATCCATAGTTG
CCTGACTCCCCGTCGTGTAGATAACTACGATACGGGAGGGCTTACCATCTGGCCCCAGTGCTGCAATGAT
ACCGCGAGAACCACGCTCACCGGCTCCAGATTTATCAGCAATAAACCAGCCAGCCGGAAGGGCCGAGCGC
AGAAGTGGTCCTGCAACTTTATCCGCCTCCATCCAGTCTATTAATTGTTGCCGGGAAGCTAGAGTAAGTA
GTTCGCCAGTTAATAGTTTGCGCAACGTTGTTGCCATTGCTACAGGCATCGTGGTGTCACGCTCGTCGTT
TGGTATGGCTTCATTCAGCTCCGGTTCCCAACGATCAAGGCGAGTTACATGATCCCCCATGTTGTGCAAA
AAAGCGGTTAGCTCCTTCGGTCCTCCGATCGTTGTCAGAAGTAAGTTGGCCGCAGTGTTATCACTCATGG
TTATGGCAGCACTGCATAATTCTCTTACTGTCATGCCATCCGTAAGATGCTTTTCTGTGACTGGTGAGTA
CTCAACCAAGTCATTCTGAGAATAGTGTATGCGGCGACCGAGTTGCTCTTGCCCGGCGTCAATACGGGAT
AATACCGCGCCACATAGCAGAACTTTAAAAGTGCTCATCATTGGAAAACGTTCTTCGGGGCGAAAACTCT
CAAGGATCTTACCGCTGTTGAGATCCAGTTCGATGTAACCCACTCGTGCACCCAACTGATCTTCAGCATC
TTTTACTTTCACCAGCGTTTCTGGGTGAGCAAAAACAGGAAGGCAAAATGCCGCAAAAAAGGGAATAAGG
GCGACACGGAAATGTTGAATACTCATACTCTTCCTTTTTCAATATTATTGAAGCATTTATCAGGGTTATT
GTCTCATGAGCGGATACATATTTGAATGTAGCTCCGAATTTCTCGAGGGCTTGTCGACGACGGCGGTCTC
CGTCGTCAGGATCATGAATTCGACCCGCCTGCCACCATGACCGAGTACAAGCCCACGGTGCGCCTCGCCA
CCCGCGACGACGTCCCCCGGGCCGTACGCACCCTCGCCGCCGCGTTCGCCGACTACCCCGCCACGCGCCA
CACCGTCGACCCGGACCGCCACATCGAGCGGGTCACCGAGCTGCAAGAACTCTTCCTCACGCGCGTCGGG
CTCGACATCGGCAAGGTGTGGGTCGCGGACGACGGCGCCGCGGTGGCGGTCTGGACCACGCCGGAGAGCG
TCGAAGCGGGGGCGGTGTTCGCCGAGATCGGCCCGCGCATGGCCGAGTTGAGCGGTTCCCGGCTGGCCGC
GCAGCAACAGATGGAAGGCCTCCTGGCGCCGCACCGGCCCAAGGAGCCCGCGTGGTTCCTGGCCACCGTC
GGCGTCTCGCCCGACCACCAGGGCAAGGGTCTGGGCAGCGCCGTCGTGCTCCCCGGAGTGGAGGCGGCCG
AGCGCGCCGGGGTGCCCGCCTTCCTGGAGACATCCGCGCCCCGCAACCTCCCCTTCTACGAGCGGCTCGG
CTTCACCGTCACCGCCGACGTCGAGGTGCCCGAAGGACCGCGCACCTGGTGCATGACCCGCAAGCCCGGT
GCCTGATACGCGTGAATTCACTCCTCAGGTGCAGGCTGCCTATCAGAAGGTGGTGGCTGGTGTGGCCAAT
GCCCTGGCTCACAAATACCACTGAGATCTTTTTCCCTCTGCCAAAAATTATGGGGACATCATGAAGCCCC
TTGAGCATCTGACTTCTGGCTAATAAAGGAAATTTATTTTCATTGCAATAGTGTGTTGGAATTTTTTGTG
TCTCTCACTCGGAAGGACATATGGGAGGGCAAATCATTTAAAACATCAGAATGAGTATTTGGTTTAGAGT
TTGGCAACATATGCCCATATGCTGGCTGCCATGAACAAAGGTTGGCTATAAAGAGGTCATCAGTATATGA
AACAGCCCCCTGCTGTCCATTCCTTATTCCATAGAAAAGCCTTGACTTGAGGTTAGATTTTTTTTATATT
TTGTTTTGTGTTATTTTTTTCTTTAACATCCCTAAAATTTTCCTTACATGTTTTACTAGCCAGATTTTTC
CTCCTCTCCTGACTACTCCCAGTCATAGCTGTCCCTCTTCTCTTATGGAGATCCCTCGACCTGCAGCCCA
AGCTTGAATTCTCTAGAATTACCCTGTTATCCCTATGCTTGGTTTACCGAGCTCTTATTGGTTTTCAAAC
TTCATTGACTGTGCCCAACGCGCCTGGGAGCTCACGGGGACAGCCCCCCCCCAAAGCCCCCAGGGATGTA
ATTACGTCCCTCCCCCGCTAGGGGGCAGCAGCGAGCCGCCCGGGGCTCCGCTCCGGTCCGGCGCTCCCCC
CGCATCCCCGAGCCGGCAGCGTGCGGGGACAGCCCGGGCACGGGGAAGGTGGCACGGGATCGCTTTCCTC
TGAACGCTTCTCGCTGCTCTTTGAGCCTGCAGACACCTGGGGGGATACGGGGAAAAAGCTAGGCTGAAAG
ACCGGTTCTTAGAATGACACGCGCCTGGGAGCTCACGGGGACAGCCCCCCCCCAAAGCCCCCAGGGATGT
AATTACGTCCCTCCCCCGCTAGGGGGCAGCAGCGAGCCGCCCGGGGCTCCGCTCCGGTCCGGCGCTCCCC
CCGCATCCCCGAGCCGGCAGCGTGCGGGGACAGCCCGGGCACGGGGAAGGTGGCACGGGATCGCTTTCCT
CTGAACGCTTCTCGCTGCTCTTTGAGCCTGCAGACACCTGGGGGGATACGGGGAAAAAGCTAACTTCTGA
GACGACAACTTTGTATAGAAAAGTTGGCTCCGAATTCGCCCTTGACAGCAGAGATCCAGTTTGGTTAATT
AATTGGCTCCGGTGCCCGTCAGTGGGCAGAGCGCACATCGCCCACAGTCCCCGAGAAGTTGTGGGGAGGG
GTCGGCAATTGAACCGGTGCCTAGAGAAGGTGGCGCGGGGTAAACTGGGAAAGTGATGTCGTGTACTGGC
TCCGCCTTTTTCCCGAGGGTGGGGGAGAACCGTATATAAGTGCAGTAGTCGCCGTGAACGTTCTTTTTCG
CAACGGGTTTGCCGCCAGAACACAGGTAAGTGCCGTGTGTGGTTCCCGCGGGCCTGGCCTCTTTACGGGT
TATGGCCCTTGCGTGCCTTGAATTACTTCCACCTGGCTGCAGTACGTGATTCTTGATCCCGAGCTTCGGG
TTGGAAGTGGGTGGGAGAGTTCGAGGCCTTGCGCTTAAGGAGCCCCTTCGCCTCGTGCTTGAGTTGAGGC
CTGGCCTGGGCGCTGGGGCCGCCGCGTGCGAATCTGGTGGCACCTTCGCGCCTGTCTCGCTGCTTTCGAT
AAGTCTCTAGCCATTTAAAATTTTTGATGACCTGCTGCGACGCTTTTTTTCTGGCAAGATAGTCTTGTAA
ATGCGGGCCAAGATCTGCACACTGGTATTTCGGTTTTTGGGGCCGCGGGCGGCGACGGGGCCCGTGCGTC
CCAGCGCACATGTTCGGCGAGGCGGGGCCTGCGAGCGCGGCCACCGAGAATCGGACGGGGGTAGTCTCAA
GCTGGCCGGCCTGCTCTGGTGCCTGGCCTCGCGCCGCCGTGTATCGCCCCGCCCTGGGCGGCAAGGCTGG
CCCGGTCGGCACCAGTTGCGTGAGCGGAAAGATGGCCGCTTCCCGGCCCTGCTGCAGGGAGCTCAAAATG
GAGGACGCGGCGCTCGGGAGAGCGGGCGGGTGAGTCACCCACACAAAGGAAAAGGGCCTTTCCGTCCTCA
GCCGTCGCTTCATGTGACTCCACGGAGTACCGGGCGCCGTCCAGGCACCTCGATTAGTTCTCGAGCTTTT
GGAGTACGTCGTCTTTAGGTTGGGGGGAGGGGTTTTATGCGATGGAGTTTCCCCACACTGAGTGGGTGGA
GACTGAAGTTAGGCCAGCTTGGCACTTGATGTAATTCTCCTTGGAATTTGCCCTTTTTGAGTTTGGATCT
TGGTTCATTCTCAAGCCTCAGACAGTGGTTCAAAGTTTTTTTCTTCCATTTCAGGTGTCGTGAGAAGGGC
GAATTCGACCCAAGTTTGTACAAAAAAGCAGGCTGGATCCAGGTGCCACCATGGTGAGCGAGCTGATTAA
GGAGAACATGCACATGAAGCTGTACATGGAGGGCACCGTGAACAACCACCACTTCAAGTGCACATCCGAG
GGCGAAGGCAAGCCCTACGAGGGCACCCAGACCATGAGAATCAAGGCGGTCGAGGGCGGCCCTCTCCCCT
TCGCCTTCGACATCCTGGCTACCAGCTTCATGTACGGCAGCAAAACCTTCATCAACCACACCCAGGGCAT
CCCCGACTTCTTTAAGCAGTCCTTCCCCGAGGGCTTCACATGGGAGAGAGTCACCACATACGAAGATGGG
GGCGTGCTGACCGCTACCCAGGACACCAGCCTCCAGGACGGCTGCCTCATCTACAACGTCAAGATCAGAG
GGGTGAACTTCCCATCCAACGGCCCTGTGATGCAGAAGAAAACACTCGGCTGGGAGGCCTCCACCGAGAC
ACTGTACCCCGCTGACGGCGGCCTGGAAGGCAGAGCCGACATGGCCCTGAAGCTCGTGGGCGGGGGCCAC
CTGATCTGCAACCTTAAGACCACATACAGATCCAAGAAACCCGCTAAGAACCTCAAGATGCCCGGCGTCT
ACTATGTGGACAGGAGACTGGAAAGAATCAAGGAGGCCGACAAAGAGACATACGTCGAGCAGCACGAGGT
GGCTGTGGCCAGATACTGCGACCTCCCTAGCAAACTGGGGCACAAACTTAATTGAGAATTCTACCACCCA
GCTTTCTTGTACAAAGTGGTACGTCTCAAGACCAGAGGTCTCTGCTTCTATAGTTGGAGATGGAGCCAGG
GCCCTAAGGAGATGGAGCCAGGGCCCTAAGGAGATGGAGCCAGGGCCCTAAGGAGATGGAGCCAGGGCCC
TAACAACCAGAAGAGACCTGTGCTTCACTCCTCAGGTGCAGGCTGCCTATCAGAAGGTGGTGGCTGGTGT
GGCCAATGCCCTGGCTCACAAATACCACTGAGATCTTTTTCCCTCTGCCAAAAATTATGGGGACATCATG
AAGCCCCTTGAGCATCTGACTTCTGGCTAATAAAGGAAATTTATTTTCATTGCAATAGTGTGTTGGAATT
TTTTGTGTCTCTCACTCGGAAGGACATATGGGAGGGCAAATCATTTAAAACATCAGAATGAGTATTTGGT
TTAGAGTTTGGCAACATATGCCCATATGCTGGCTGCCATGAACAAAGGTTGGCTATAAAGAGGTCATCAG
TATATGAAACAGCCCCCTGCTGTCCATTCCTTATTCCATAGAAAAGCCTTGACTTGAGGTTAGATTTTTT
TTATATTTTGTTTTGTGTTATTTTTTTCTTTAACATCCCTAAAATTTTCCTTACATGTTTTACTAGCCAG
ATTTTTCCTCCTCTCCTGACTACTCCCAGTCATAGCTGTCCCTCTTCTCTTATGGAGATCCCGAGCGGTG
CGTTTTTATGCTTGTAGTATTGTATAATGTTTTTAAGATCCAAGCTTCTGACCTCTTCTCTTCCTCCCAC
AGGGCCTCGAGACAATTGCATCGATGGTACCAGTGAAAGTCTGCAATGAATTCGAGTTGGCGCGCCTGTC
ATTCTAAATCTCTCTTTCAGCCTAAAGCTTTTTCCCCGTATCCCCCCAGGTGTCTGCAGGCTCAAAGAGC
AGCGAGAAGCGTTCAGAGGAAAGCGATCCCGTGCCACCTTCCCCGTGCCCGGGCTGTCCCCGCACGCTGC
CGGCTCGGGGATGCGGGGGGAGCGCCGGACCGGAGCGGAGCCCCGGGCGGCTCGCTGCTGCCCCCTAGCG
GGGGAGGGACGTAATTACATCCCTGGGGGCTTTGGGAGGGGGCTGTCCCCGTGAGCTCCCAGGCGCGCCT
GTCATTCTAAATCTCTCTTTCAGCCTAAAGCTTTTTCCCCGTATCCCCCCAGGTGTCTGCAGGCTCAAAG
AGCAGCGAGAAGCGTTCAGAGGAAAGCGATCCCGTGCCACCTTCCCCGTGCCCGGGCTGTCCCCGCACGC
TGCCGGCTCGGGGATGCGGGGGGAGCGCCGGACCGGAGCGGAGCCCCGGGCGGCTCGCTGCTGCCCCCTA
GCGGGGGAGGGACGTAATTACATCCCTGGGGGCTTTGGGGGGGGGCTGTCCCCGTGAGCTCCCAGGCGCG
CCAACTCGGTACCGTATCGATGTCGACGTTAACGCTAGTGATATCAACTTTGTATAGAAAAGTTGGCTCC
GAATTCGCCCTTGACAGCAGAGATCCAGTTTGGTTAATTAATTGGCTCCGGTGCCCGTCAGTGGGCAGAG
CGCACATCGCCCACAGTCCCCGAGAAGTTGTGGGGAGGGGTCGGCAATTGAACCGGTGCCTAGAGAAGGT
GGCGCGGGGTAAACTGGGAAAGTGATGTCGTGTACTGGCTCCGCCTTTTTCCCGAGGGTGGGGGAGAACC
GTATATAAGTGCAGTAGTCGCCGTGAACGTTCTTTTTCGCAACGGGTTTGCCGCCAGAACACAGGTAAGT
GCCGTGTGTGGTTCCCGCGGGCCTGGCCTCTTTACGGGTTATGGCCCTTGCGTGCCTTGAATTACTTCCA
CCTGGCTGCAGTACGTGATTCTTGATCCCGAGCTTCGGGTTGGAAGTGGGTGGGAGAGTTCGAGGCCTTG
CGCTTAAGGAGCCCCTTCGCCTCGTGCTTGAGTTGAGGCCTGGCCTGGGCGCTGGGGCCGCCGCGTGCGA
ATCTGGTGGCACCTTCGCGCCTGTCTCGCTGCTTTCGATAAGTCTCTAGCCATTTAAAATTTTTGATGAC
CTGCTGCGACGCTTTTTTTCTGGCAAGATAGTCTTGTAAATGCGGGCCAAGATCTGCACACTGGTATTTC
GGTTTTTGGGGCCGCGGGCGGCGACGGGGCCCGTGCGTCCCAGCGCACATGTTCGGCGAGGCGGGGCCTG
CGAGCGCGGCCACCGAGAATCGGACGGGGGTAGTCTCAAGCTGGCCGGCCTGCTCTGGTGCCTGGCCTCG
CGCCGCCGTGTATCGCCCCGCCCTGGGCGGCAAGGCTGGCCCGGTCGGCACCAGTTGCGTGAGCGGAAAG
ATGGCCGCTTCCCGGCCCTGCTGCAGGGAGCTCAAAATGGAGGACGCGGCGCTCGGGAGAGCGGGCGGGT
GAGTCACCCACACAAAGGAAAAGGGCCTTTCCGTCCTCAGCCGTCGCTTCATGTGACTCCACGGAGTACC
GGGCGCCGTCCAGGCACCTCGATTAGTTCTCGAGCTTTTGGAGTACGTCGTCTTTAGGTTGGGGGGAGGG
GTTTTATGCGATGGAGTTTCCCCACACTGAGTGGGTGGAGACTGAAGTTAGGCCAGCTTGGCACTTGATG
TAATTCTCCTTGGAATTTGCCCTTTTTGAGTTTGGATCTTGGTTCATTCTCAAGCCTCAGACAGTGGTTC
AAAGTTTTTTTCTTCCATTTCAGGTGTCGTGAGAAGGGCGAATTCGACCCAAGTTTGTACAAAAAAGCAG
GCTCGCCACCATGGTGAGCAAGGGCGAGGAGCTGTTCACCGGGGTGGTGCCCATCCTGGTCGAGCTGGAC
GGCGACGTAAACGGCCACAAGTTCAGCGTGAGGGGCGAGGGCGAGGGCGATGCCACCAACGGCAAGCTGA
CCCTGAAGTTCATCTGCACCACCGGCAAGCTGCCCGTGCCCTGGCCCACCCTCGTGACCACCCTGAGCCA
CGGCGTGCAGTGCTTCGCCCGCTACCCCGACCACATGAAGCAGCACGACTTCTTCAAGTCCGCCATGCCC
GAAGGCTACGTCCAGGAGCGCACCATCTTCTTCAAGGACGACGGCACCTACAAGACCCGCGCCGAGGTGA
AGTTCGAGGGCGACACCCTAGTGAACCGCATCGAGCTGAAGGGCGTCGACTTCAAGGAGGACGGCAACAT
CCTGGGGCACAAGCTGGAGTACAACTTCAACAGCCACAACATCTATATCATGGCCGTCAAGCAGAAGAAC
GGCATCAAGGTGAACTTCAAGATCCGCCACAACGTGGAGGACGGCAGCGTGCAGCTCGCCGACCACTACC
AGCAGAACACCCCCATCGGCGACGGCCCCGTGCTGCTGCCCGACAGCCACTACCTGAGCACCCAGTCCGT
GCTGAGCAAAGACCCCAACGAGAAGCGCGATCACATGGTCCTGCTGGAGTTCCGCACCGCCGCCGGGATC
ACTCTCGGCATGGACGAGCTGTACAAGTAATACCACCCAGCTTTCTTGTACAAAGTGGTACGCGTGAATT
CACTCCTCAGGTGCAGGCTGCCTATCAGAAGGTGGTGGCTGGTGTGGCCAATGCCCTGGCTCACAAATAC
CACTGAGATCTTTTTCCCTCTGCCAAAAATTATGGGGACATCATGAAGCCCCTTGAGCATCTGACTTCTG
GCTAATAAAGGAAATTTATTTTCATTGCAATAGTGTGTTGGAATTTTTTGTGTCTCTCACTCGGAAGGAC
ATATGGGAGGGCAAATCATTTAAAACATCAGAATGAGTATTTGGTTTAGAGTTTGGCAACATATGCCCAT
ATGCTGGCTGCCATGAACAAAGGTTGGCTATAAAGAGGTCATCAGTATATGAAACAGCCCCCTGCTGTCC
ATTCCTTATTCCATAGAAAAGCCTTGACTTGAGGTTAGATTTTTTTTATATTTTGTTTTGTGTTATTTTT
TTCTTTAACATCCCTAAAATTTTCCTTACATGTTTTACTAGCCAGATTTTTCCTCCTCTCCTGACTACTC
CCAGTCATAGCTGTCCCTCTTCTCTTATGGAGATCCCTCGACCTGCAGCCCAAGCTTGGCGTAATCATGG
TCATAGCTGTTTCCTGTGTGAAATTGTTATCCGCTCACAATTCCACACAACATACGAGCCGGAAGCATAA
AGTGTAAAGCCTGGGGTGCCTAATGAGTGAGCTAACTCACATTAATTGCGTTGCGCTCACTGCCCGCTTT
CCAGTCGGGAAACCTGTCGTGCCAGCGGATCGACAGTACTAAGCTTGGTCTAATACCCAATCTCTCGTCT
TATCCAGATGTTTTATACGCCTCTGGCCCGTGTCTCAAAATCTCTGATGTTACATTGCACAAGATAAAAT
AATATCATCATGAACAATAAAACTGTCTGCTTACATAAACAGTAATACAAGGGGTGTTATGAGCCATATT
CAACGGGAAACGTCGAGGCCGCGATTAAATTCCAACATGGATGCTGATTTATATGGGTATAAATGGGCTC
GCGATAATGTCGGGCAATCAGGTGCGACAATCTATCGCTTGTATGGGAAGCCCGATGCGCCAGAGTTGTT
TCTGAAACATGGCAAAGGTAGCGTTGCCAATGATGTTACAGATGAGATGGTCAGACTAAACTGGCTGACG
GAATTTATGCCTCTTCCGACCATCAAGCATTTTATCCGTACTCCTGATGATGCATGGTTACTCACCACTG
CGATCCCCGGAAAAACAGCATTCCAGGTATTAGAAGAATATCCTGATTCAGGTGAAAATATTGTTGATGC
GCTGGCAGTGTTCCTGCGCCGGTTGCATTCGATTCCTGTTTGTAATTGTCCTTTTAACAGCGATCGCGTA
TTTCGTCTCGCTCAGGCGCAATCACGAATGAATAACGGTTTGGTTGATGCGAGTGATTTTGATGACGAGC
GTAATGGCTGGCCTGTTGAACAAGTCTGGAAAGAAATGCATAAACTTTTGCCATTCTCACCGGATTCAGT
CGTCACTCATGGTGATTTCTCACTTGATAACCTTATTTTTGACGAGGGGAAATTAATAGGTTGTATTGAT
GTTGGACGAGTCGGAATCGCAGACCGATACCAGGATCTTGCCATCCTATGGAACTGCCTCGGTGAGTTTT
CTCCTTCATTACAGAAACGGCTTTTTCAAAAATATGGTATTGATAATCCTGATATGAATAAATTGCAGTT
TCATTTGATGCTCGATGAGTTTTTCTAATCAGAATTGGTTAATTGGTTGTAACACTGGCAGAGCATTACG
CTGACTTGACGGGACGGCGCAAGCTCATGACCAAAATCCCTTAACGTGAGTTACGCGTCGTTCCACTGAG
CGTCAGAGGTATCACTAGTATTACAGAGGTAAGTTATAACAGTCGCCTAACCC
Features (pLannotate 1.2.2; 28 found; start..end, strand, type, name):
     87..675     -  rep_origin     ori: high-copy-number ColE1/pMB1/pBR322/pUC origin of replication
    846..1706    -  CDS            AmpR: β-lactamase; bla; confers resistance to ampicillin, carbenicillin, and related antibiotics
   1707..1778    -  promoter       AmpR promoter: bla
   1857..2456    +  CDS            PuroR: puromycin N-acetyltransferase; pac from Streptomyces alboniger; confers resistance to puromycin
   2461..2541    +  CDS            HBB (fragment): HBB_PONPY - Experimental evidence at transcript level: Swiss-Prot protein existence level 2. Involved in oxygen transport from the lung to the various peripheral tissues. From Pongo pygmaeus (Bornean orangutan).
   2612..2667    +  polyA_signal   β-globin poly(A) signal: rabbit β-globin polyadenylation signal (Gil and Proudfoot, 1987)
   3646..3666    +  protein_bind   attB4: mutant version of attB; core recombination site for the Gateway® BP reaction BP Clonase™
   3734..3945    +  promoter       EF-1α core promoter: core promoter for human elongation factor EF-1α
   3946..4884    +  intron         EF-1α intron A: intron upstream of the start codon of human EF-1α
   4911..4931    +  protein_bind   attB1: mutant version of attB; core recombination site for the Gateway® BP reaction BP Clonase™
   4951..5646    +  CDS            mKate2: mKate2 is a basic (constitutively fluorescent) red fluorescent protein published in 2009, derived from Entacmaea quadricolor. It is reported to be a rapidly-maturing monomer with moderate acid sensitivity.
   5666..5690    -  protein_bind   attB2: mutant version of attB; recombination site for the Gateway® BP reaction BP Clonase™
   5834..5908    +  CDS            HBB (fragment): HBB_PONPY - Experimental evidence at transcript level: Swiss-Prot protein existence level 2. Involved in oxygen transport from the lung to the various peripheral tissues. From Pongo pygmaeus (Bornean orangutan).
   5979..6034    +  polyA_signal   β-globin poly(A) signal: rabbit β-globin polyadenylation signal (Gil and Proudfoot, 1987)
   6418..6443    +  misc_feature   SA: splice acceptor site
   7115..7135    +  protein_bind   attB4: mutant version of attB; core recombination site for the Gateway® BP reaction BP Clonase™
   7203..7414    +  promoter       EF-1α core promoter: core promoter for human elongation factor EF-1α
   7415..8353    +  intron         EF-1α intron A: intron upstream of the start codon of human EF-1α
   8380..8400    +  protein_bind   attB1: mutant version of attB; core recombination site for the Gateway® BP reaction BP Clonase™
   8411..9127    +  CDS            EBFP2: EBFP2 is a basic (constitutively fluorescent) blue fluorescent protein published in 2007, derived from Aequorea victoria. It is reported to be a rapidly-maturing monomer with moderate acid sensitivity.
   9135..9159    -  protein_bind   attB2: mutant version of attB; recombination site for the Gateway® BP reaction BP Clonase™
   9163..9243    +  CDS            HBB (fragment): HBB_PONPY - Experimental evidence at transcript level: Swiss-Prot protein existence level 2. Involved in oxygen transport from the lung to the various peripheral tissues. From Pongo pygmaeus (Bornean orangutan).
   9314..9369    +  polyA_signal   β-globin poly(A) signal: rabbit β-globin polyadenylation signal (Gil and Proudfoot, 1987)
   9752..9774    -  protein_bind   lac operator (fragment): The lac repressor binds to the lac operator to inhibit transcription in E. coli. This inhibition can be relieved by adding lactose or isopropyl-β-D-thiogalactopyranoside (IPTG). lac repressor encoded by lacI
   9778..9808    -  promoter       lac promoter: promoter for the E. coli lac operon
   9823..9844    -  protein_bind   CAP binding site: CAP binding activates transcription in the presence of cAMP. E. coli catabolite activator protein
   9857..9896    -  CDS            lacI (fragment): lac repressor; lacI; The lac repressor binds to the lac operator to inhibit transcription in E. coli. This inhibition can be relieved by adding lactose or isopropyl-β-D-thiogalactopyranoside (IPTG).
  10069..10878   +  CDS            KanR: aminoglycoside phosphotransferase; aph(3')-Ia; confers resistance to kanamycin in bacteria or G418 (Geneticin®) in eukaryotes
