[The description below was written by a language model from this plasmid's Addgene catalogue record and pLannotate feature annotations shown in this document.]
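Description:
LSB-hsa-miR-1296-5p is an 11 kb mammalian expression plasmid built on the Low Sensor Backbone (LSB), designed as a two-colour fluorescent sensor of microRNA activity. It is propagated in E. coli from a high-copy ColE1/pUC-type origin and carries both an ampicillin (β-lactamase) and a kanamycin (aph(3')-Ia) resistance gene, so the catalogue lists dual selection. The depositor notes that the plasmid is inherently unstable because of a repeated polyadenylation element. This fits the feature table, which shows three copies of the rabbit β-globin 3' region and poly(A) signal, along with duplicated EF-1α promoter segments.

The payload consists of two parallel transcription units, each driven by the human EF-1α core promoter with its intron A and terminated by a β-globin poly(A) signal. The Gateway attB4, attB1 and attB2 scars flanking the promoters and coding sequences reflect the modular assembly of these units. The first unit expresses the red fluorescent protein mKate2. According to the record, its 3' UTR carries the target site for human miR-1296-5p, although this site is not annotated as a separate feature. The second unit expresses the blue protein EBFP2 without a target site and serves as an internal reference for delivery and expression. In cells where miR-1296-5p is active, the mKate2 transcript is repressed, so a lower mKate2 signal relative to EBFP2 reports miRNA activity. A puromycin N-acetyltransferase gene with its own β-globin poly(A) signal allows selection in mammalian cells, but no dedicated promoter for it is annotated. The depositor reports small insertions flanking this coding region in the physical plasmid that do not affect puromycin selection.
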