Addgene plasmid #103209: LSB-hsa-miR-1296-5p
Purpose: Used to sense miRNA activity using fluorescence based tools. hsa-miR-1296-5p target in 3' UTR of of mKate. miRNA activity can be measured by the repression of mKate2 relative to EBFP2 fluorescent proteins . Plasmid is inherently unstable; please see Depositor Comments
Depositing lab: Ron Weiss. Depositing organization: Massachusetts Institute of Technology. Publication: A mixed antagonistic/synergistic miRNA repression model enables accurate predictions of multi-input miRNA sensor activity. Gam JJ, Babb J, Weiss R. Nat Commun. 2018 Jun 22;9(1):2430. doi: 10.1038/s41467-018-04575-0. PubMed 29934631.
Backbone
  Vector backbone: Low Sensor Backbone (LSB)
  Vector type: Mammalian Expression, Synthetic Biology
Growth in bacteria
  Bacterial resistance: Ampicillin and Kanamycin, 100 & 50 μg/mL
  Growth temperature: 30°C
  Growth strain: NEB Stable
  Copy number: High Copy
Gene/Insert
  Gene/Insert name: hsa-miR-1296-5p target
  Species: H. sapiens (human)
  Entrez Gene: MIR1296 (a.k.a. MIRN1296, hsa-mir-1296, mir-1296)
  Promoter: EF-1a
  Cloning method: Gibson Cloning
Terms and licenses: Academic/Nonprofit Terms; Industry Terms: Not Available to Industry
Depositor comments: Please note that this plasmid is inherently unstable due to a repeating poly A element. We recommend performing a diagnostic digest on multiple colonies upon receipt. The depositors would like to note the presence of several discrepancies between the depositor sequence and physical plasmid sequence. In particular, the sequences upstream and downstream of the puromycin coding region have 10 bp insertions which do not affect the ability to perform puromycin selection. The sequences for those regions within the physical plasmids are as follows: Upstream of Puro: GAATTCGACCGCCTGTCTCAAGGTGCCACC; Downstream of Puro: GCTTTGAGACTACGCGTGAATTCACTCCTC.
How to cite: LSB-hsa-miR-1296-5p was a gift from Ron Weiss (Addgene plasmid # 103209 ; http://n2t.net/addgene:103209 ; RRID:Addgene_103209)
