>Addgene plasmid #103209 | LSB-hsa-miR-1296-5p | depositor partial sequence | sequence record 195468 | hsa-miR-1296-5p target
GGAGATGGAGCCAGGGCCCTAA
