>Addgene plasmid #103209 | LSB-hsa-miR-1296-5p | addgene partial sequence | sequence record 255794 | mKate2-F 5'-ACCCGCTAAGAACCTCAAGA-3'
GAGGCCGACAAAGAGACATACGTCGAGCAGCACGAGGTGGCTGTGGCCAGATACTGCGACCTCCCTAGCA
AACTGGGGCACAAACTTAATTGAGAATTCTACCACCCAGCTTTCTTGTACAAAGTGGTACGTCTCAAGAC
CAGAGGTCTCTGCTTCTATAGTTGGAGATGGAGCCAGGGCCCTAAGGAGATGGAGCCAGGGCCCTAAGGA
GATGGAGCCAGGGCCCTAAGGAGATGGAGCCAGGGCCCTAACAACCAGAAGAGACCTGTGCTTCACTCCT
CAGGTGCAGGCTGCCTATCAGAAGGTGGTGGCTGGTGTGGCCAATGCCCTGGCTCACAAATACCACTGAG
ATCTTTTTCCCTCTGCCAAAAATTATGGGGACATCATGAAGCCCCTTGAGCATCTGACTTCTGGCTAATA
AAGGAAATTTATTTTCATTGCAATAGTGTGTTGGAATTTTTTGTGTCTCTCACTCGGAAGGACATATGGG
AGGGCAAATCATTTAAAACATCAGAATGAGTATTTGGTTTAGAGTTTGGCAACATATGCCCATATGCTGG
CTGCCATGAACAAAGGTTGGCTATAAAGAGGTCATCAGTATATGAAACAGCCCCCTGCTGTCCATTCCTT
ATTCCATAGAAA
